Addgene plasmid #113897: pHR-CMV-TetO2_HA-BirA-ER
Purpose: Mammalian (inducible) expression of HA-tagged ER-resident E. coli biotin ligase
Depositing lab: A. Radu Aricescu. Depositing organization: University of Oxford. Publication: Lentiviral transduction of mammalian cells for fast, scalable and high-level production of soluble and membrane proteins. Elegheert J, Behiels E, Bishop B, Scott S, Woolley RE, Griffiths SC, Byrne EFX, Chang VT, Stuart DI, Jones EY, Siebold C, Aricescu AR. Nat Protoc. 2018 Nov 19. pii: 10.1038/s41596-018-0075-9. doi: 10.1038/s41596-018-0075-9. PubMed 30455477.
Backbone
  Vector backbone: pHR-CMV-TetO2
  Vector type: Lentiviral
Growth in bacteria
  Bacterial resistance: Ampicillin, 100 μg/mL
  Growth temperature: 37°C
  Growth strain: NEB Stable
  Copy number: High Copy
Gene/Insert
  Gene/Insert name: E. coli biotin ligase
  Insert size (bp): 1164
  Promoter: CMV-MIE-TetO2
  Tag / fusion protein: HA (N terminal on insert)
  Cloning method: Restriction Enzyme; 5′ cloning site EcoRI, AgeI (not destroyed); 3′ cloning site XhoI (not destroyed)
  Sequencing primers: 5′ CGTCGTCGTGCTCGTTTAGTG; 3′ CATTAAAGCAGCGTATCCACATAGC
Terms and licenses: Academic/Nonprofit Terms; Industry Terms: Not Available to Industry
How to cite: pHR-CMV-TetO2_HA-BirA-ER was a gift from A. Radu Aricescu (Addgene plasmid # 113897 ; http://n2t.net/addgene:113897 ; RRID:Addgene_113897)
