[The description below was written by a language model from this plasmid's Addgene catalogue record and pLannotate feature annotations shown in this document.]
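Description:
pHR-CMV-TetO2_HA-BirA-ER is an HIV-1-based lentiviral transfer plasmid of about 10.3 kb, built on the pHR-CMV-TetO2 backbone, for constitutive or inducible expression of an ER-resident E. coli biotin ligase in mammalian cells. It is maintained in E. coli as a high-copy plasmid through a ColE1/pUC-type origin and selected with ampicillin via the β-lactamase gene. The non-viral part of the backbone also carries annotated remnants of older vector lineages. These include fragments of TcR, bom and rop, and an SV40 promoter followed by gpt fragments, SV40 small t intron sequence and an SV40 poly(A) signal. The record assigns no role to any of these.

The viral segment runs from a truncated 5' LTR through the Ψ packaging signal (overlapping a gag fragment), the Rev response element and the cPPT/CTS. It ends with a WPRE and a self-inactivating ΔU3 3' LTR. These elements allow the transcript to be packaged, exported in a Rev-dependent manner, reverse-transcribed and integrated, while the WPRE boosts transgene expression. Between the cPPT and WPRE sits the CMV immediate-early enhancer/promoter followed by two tet operator sites, which the annotation tool picked up as short tetO-containing promoter fragments. In cells expressing the Tet repressor this arrangement keeps transcription off until tetracycline or doxycycline is added. In cells lacking the repressor the promoter behaves constitutively.

The 1,164 bp insert, cloned between EcoRI/AgeI and XhoI, encodes BirA with an N-terminal HA tag. The secretion and ER-retention signals implied by the name are not separately annotated. The associated work concerns lentiviral transduction for large-scale production of soluble and membrane proteins. In that context, an ER-localised BirA would typically serve to biotinylate co-expressed secretory proteins carrying a biotin acceptor tag, although the record does not spell this out.
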