Features (pLannotate 1.2.2; 34 found; start..end, strand, type, name):
     21..39      -  promoter       SP6 promoter: promoter for bacteriophage SP6 RNA polymerase
    267..546     +  CDS            TcR (fragment): tetracycline efflux protein; tet; confers resistance to tetracycline
    547..595     -  misc_feature   bom (fragment): basis of mobility region from pBR322
    697..732     -  CDS            rop (fragment): Rop protein, which maintains plasmids at low copy number; rop
    827..931     +  promoter       AmpR promoter: bla
    932..1792    +  CDS            AmpR: β-lactamase; bla; confers resistance to ampicillin, carbenicillin, and related antibiotics
   1963..2551    +  rep_origin     ori: high-copy-number ColE1/pMB1/pBR322/pUC origin of replication
   2734..2790    +  CDS            lacI (fragment): lac repressor; lacI; The lac repressor binds to the lac operator to inhibit transcription in E. coli. This inhibition can be relieved by adding lactose or isopropyl-β-D-thiogalactopyranoside (IPTG).
   2797..3126    +  promoter       SV40 promoter: SV40 enhancer and early promoter
   3326..3445    +  CDS            gpt (fragment): XGPT_ECOLI - Also known as gpp, gxu. Experimental evidence at protein level: Swiss-Prot protein existence level 1. Purine salvage pathway enzyme that catalyzes the transfer of the ribosyl-5-phosphate group from 5-phospho-alpha-D-ribose 1- diphosphate (PRPP) to the N9 position of the 6-oxopurines guanine and xanthine to form the corresponding ribonucleotides GMP (guanosine 5'- monophosphate) and XMP (xanthosine 5'-monophosphate), with the release of PPi. To a lesser extent, also acts on hypoxanthine (PubMed:9100006, PubMed:3886014). Does not ribophosphorylate adenine (PubMed:3886014). From Esch
   3445..3780    +  CDS            gpt (fragment): XGPT_ECOLI - Also known as gpp, gxu. Experimental evidence at protein level: Swiss-Prot protein existence level 1. Purine salvage pathway enzyme that catalyzes the transfer of the ribosyl-5-phosphate group from 5-phospho-alpha-D-ribose 1- diphosphate (PRPP) to the N9 position of the 6-oxopurines guanine and xanthine to form the corresponding ribonucleotides GMP (guanosine 5'- monophosphate) and XMP (xanthosine 5'-monophosphate), with the release of PPi. To a lesser extent, also acts on hypoxanthine (PubMed:9100006, PubMed:3886014). Does not ribophosphorylate adenine (PubMed:3886014). From Esch
   3875..4180    +  CDS            frsA (fragment): FRSA_ECOLI - Also known as yafA. Experimental evidence at protein level: Swiss-Prot protein existence level 1. Catalyzes the hydrolysis of esters (PubMed:15808744). Displays esterase activity toward pNP-butyrate (PubMed:15808744). May stimulate mixed-acid fermentation by acting as a fermentation/respiration switch that down-regulates respiration and up- regulates fermentation rates (PubMed:15169777). From Escherichia coli (strain K12).
   4184..4258    +  CDS            small t antigen (fragment): SV40 (simian virus 40) small t antigen
   4260..4325    +  intron         small t intron: SV40 (simian virus 40) small t antigen intron
   4455..4475    +  CDS            SV40 NLS: nuclear localization signal of SV40 (simian virus 40) large T antigen
   4794..4877    +  CDS            large T antigen (fragment): large T antigen from SV40 (simian virus 40)
   4900..5034    +  polyA_signal   SV40 poly(A) signal: SV40 polyadenylation signal
   5201..5530    +  CDS            nef (fragment): NEF_HV1BR - Experimental evidence at protein level: Swiss-Prot protein existence level 1. Extracellular Nef protein targets CD4(+) T-lymphocytes for apoptosis by interacting with CXCR4 surface receptors (PubMed:14990729). From Human immunodeficiency virus type 1 group M subtype B (isolate BRU/LAI) (HIV-1).
   5578..5835    +  LTR            5' LTR (truncated): truncated 5' long terminal repeat (LTR) from HIV-1
   5882..6007    +  misc_feature   HIV-1 Ψ: packaging signal of human immunodeficiency virus type 1
   5991..6329    +  CDS            HIV-1 gag (fragment): gag protein from human immunodeficiency virus 1; gag
   6504..6737    +  misc_feature   RRE: The Rev response element (RRE) of HIV-1 allows for Rev-dependent mRNA export from the nucleus to the cytoplasm.
   7114..7214    +  CDS            Rev (fragment): human immunodeficiency virus 1 (HIV-1) Rev protein; rev; enhances nuclear export of unspliced and incompletely spliced viral mRNAs
   7251..7368    +  misc_feature   cPPT/CTS: central polypurine tract and central termination sequence of HIV-1
   7405..7437    -  misc_feature   MCS (fragment): pBluescript multiple cloning site
   7489..7868    +  enhancer       CMV enhancer: human cytomegalovirus immediate early enhancer
   7870..8069    +  promoter       CMV promoter: human cytomegalovirus (CMV) immediate early promoter
   8074..8093    +  promoter       PLtetO-1 promoter (fragment): modified phage lambda PL promoter with tet operator sites (Lutz and Bujard, 1997)
   8095..8114    +  promoter       PLtetO-1 promoter (fragment): modified phage lambda PL promoter with tet operator sites (Lutz and Bujard, 1997)
   8124..8147    +  promoter       tight TRE promoter (fragment): Tet-responsive promoter PTight, consisting of seven tet operator sequences followed by the minimal CMV promoter
   8324..9286    +  CDS            birA: BIRA_ECOLI - Also known as bioR, dhbB. Experimental evidence at protein level: Swiss-Prot protein existence level 1. Acts both as a biotin--[acetyl-CoA-carboxylase] ligase and a biotin-operon repressor. In the presence of ATP, BirA activates biotin to form the BirA-biotinyl-5'-adenylate (BirA-bio-5'-AMP or holoBirA) complex. HoloBirA can either transfer the biotinyl moiety to the biotin carboxyl carrier protein (BCCP) subunit of acetyl-CoA carboxylase, or bind to the biotin operator site and inhibit transcription of the operon. From Escherichia coli (strain K12).
   9386..9974    +  misc_feature   WPRE: woodchuck hepatitis virus posttranscriptional regulatory element
  10014..10082   +  CDS            nef (fragment): NEF_HV1Z2 - Experimental evidence at protein level: Swiss-Prot protein existence level 1. Extracellular Nef protein targets CD4(+) T-lymphocytes for apoptosis by interacting with CXCR4 surface receptors. From Human immunodeficiency virus type 1 group M subtype D (isolate Z2/CDC-Z34) (HIV-1).
  10084..10317   +  LTR            3' LTR (ΔU3): self-inactivating 3' long terminal repeat (LTR) from HIV-1
>Addgene plasmid #113897 | pHR-CMV-TetO2_HA-BirA-ER | addgene full sequence | sequence record 220467 | Addgene NGS Result
CTAGAATTAATTCCGTGTATTCTATAGTGTCACCTAAATCGTATGTGTATGATACATAAGGTTATGTATT
AATTGTAGCCGCGTTCTAACGACAATATGTACAAGCCTAATTGTGTAGCATCTGGCTTACTGAAGCAGAC
CCTATCATCTCTCTCGTAAACTGCCGTCAGAGTCGGTTTGGTTGGACGAACCTTCTGAGTTTCTGGTAAC
GCCGTCCCGCACCCGGAAATGGTCAGCGAACCAATCAGCAGGGTCATCGCTAGCCAGATCCTCTACGCCG
GACGCATCGTGGCCGGCATCACCGGCGCCACAGGTGCGGTTGCTGGCGCCTATATCGCCGACATCACCGA
TGGGGAAGATCGGGCTCGCCACTTCGGGCTCATGAGCGCTTGTTTCGGCGTGGGTATGGTGGCAGGCCCC
GTGGCCGGGGGACTGTTGGGCGCCATCTCCTTGCATGCACCATTCCTTGCGGCGGCGGTGCTCAACGGCC
TCAACCTACTACTGGGCTGCTTCCTAATGCAGGAGTCGCATAAGGGAGAGCGTCGAATGGTGCACTCTCA
GTACAATCTGCTCTGATGCCGCATAGTTAAGCCAGCCCCGACACCCGCCAACACCCGCTGACGCGCCCTG
ACGGGCTTGTCTGCTCCCGGCATCCGCTTACAGACAAGCTGTGACCGTCTCCGGGAGCTGCATGTGTCAG
AGGTTTTCACCGTCATCACCGAAACGCGCGAGACGAAAGGGCCTCGTGATACGCCTATTTTTATAGGTTA
ATGTCATGATAATAATGGTTTCTTAGACGTCAGGTGGCACTTTTCGGGGAAATGTGCGCGGAACCCCTAT
TTGTTTATTTTTCTAAATACATTCAAATATGTATCCGCTCATGAGACAATAACCCTGATAAATGCTTCAA
TAATATTGAAAAAGGAAGAGTATGAGTATTCAACATTTCCGTGTCGCCCTTATTCCCTTTTTTGCGGCAT
TTTGCCTTCCTGTTTTTGCTCACCCAGAAACGCTGGTGAAAGTAAAAGATGCTGAAGATCAGTTGGGTGC
ACGAGTGGGTTACATCGAACTGGATCTCAACAGCGGTAAGATCCTTGAGAGTTTTCGCCCCGAAGAACGT
TTTCCAATGATGAGCACTTTTAAAGTTCTGCTATGTGGCGCGGTATTATCCCGTATTGACGCCGGGCAAG
AGCAACTCGGTCGCCGCATACACTATTCTCAGAATGACTTGGTTGAGTACTCACCAGTCACAGAAAAGCA
TCTTACGGATGGCATGACAGTAAGAGAATTATGCAGTGCTGCCATAACCATGAGTGATAACACTGCGGCC
AACTTACTTCTGACAACGATCGGAGGACCGAAGGAGCTAACCGCTTTTTTGCACAACATGGGGGATCATG
TAACTCGCCTTGATCGTTGGGAACCGGAGCTGAATGAAGCCATACCAAACGACGAGCGTGACACCACGAT
GCCTGTAGCAATGGCAACAACGTTGCGCAAACTATTAACTGGCGAACTACTTACTCTAGCTTCCCGGCAA
CAATTAATAGACTGGATGGAGGCGGATAAAGTTGCAGGACCACTTCTGCGCTCGGCCCTTCCGGCTGGCT
GGTTTATTGCTGATAAATCTGGAGCCGGTGAGCGTGGGTCTCGCGGTATCATTGCAGCACTGGGGCCAGA
TGGTAAGCCCTCCCGTATCGTAGTTATCTACACGACGGGGAGTCAGGCAACTATGGATGAACGAAATAGA
CAGATCGCTGAGATAGGTGCCTCACTGATTAAGCATTGGTAACTGTCAGACCAAGTTTACTCATATATAC
TTTAGATTGATTTAAAACTTCATTTTTAATTTAAAAGGATCTAGGTGAAGATCCTTTTTGATAATCTCAT
GACCAAAATCCCTTAACGTGAGTTTTCGTTCCACTGAGCGTCAGACCCCGTAGAAAAGATCAAAGGATCT
TCTTGAGATCCTTTTTTTCTGCGCGTAATCTGCTGCTTGCAAACAAAAAAACCACCGCTACCAGCGGTGG
TTTGTTTGCCGGATCAAGAGCTACCAACTCTTTTTCCGAAGGTAACTGGCTTCAGCAGAGCGCAGATACC
AAATACTGTTCTTCTAGTGTAGCCGTAGTTAGGCCACCACTTCAAGAACTCTGTAGCACCGCCTACATAC
CTCGCTCTGCTAATCCTGTTACCAGTGGCTGCTGCCAGTGGCGATAAGTCGTGTCTTACCGGGTTGGACT
CAAGACGATAGTTACCGGATAAGGCGCAGCGGTCGGGCTGAACGGGGGGTTCGTGCACACAGCCCAGCTT
GGAGCGAACGACCTACACCGAACTGAGATACCTACAGCGTGAGCTATGAGAAAGCGCCACGCTTCCCGAA
GGGAGAAAGGCGGACAGGTATCCGGTAAGCGGCAGGGTCGGAACAGGAGAGCGCACGAGGGAGCTTCCAG
GGGGAAACGCCTGGTATCTTTATAGTCCTGTCGGGTTTCGCCACCTCTGACTTGAGCGTCGATTTTTGTG
ATGCTCGTCAGGGGGGCGGAGCCTATGGAAAAACGCCAGCAACGCGGCCTTTTTACGGTTCCTGGCCTTT
TGCTGGCCTTTTGCTCACATGTTCTTTCCTGCGTTATCCCCTGATTCTGTGGATAACCGTATTACCGCCT
TTGAGTGAGCTGATACCGCTCGCCGCAGCCGAACGACCGAGCGCAGCGAGTCAGTGAGCGAGGAAGCGGA
AGAGCGCCCAATACGCAAACCGCCTCTCCCCGCGCGTTGGCCGATTCATTAATGCAGCTGTGGAATGTGT
GTCAGTTAGGGTGTGGAAAGTCCCCAGGCTCCCCAGCAGGCAGAAGTATGCAAAGCATGCATCTCAATTA
GTCAGCAACCAGGTGTGGAAAGTCCCCAGGCTCCCCAGCAGGCAGAAGTATGCAAAGCATGCATCTCAAT
TAGTCAGCAACCATAGTCCCGCCCCTAACTCCGCCCATCCCGCCCCTAACTCCGCCCAGTTCCGCCCATT
CTCCGCCCCATGGCTGACTAATTTTTTTTATTTATGCAGAGGCCGAGGCCGCCTCGGCCTCTGAGCTATT
CCAGAAGTAGTGAGGAGGCTTTTTTGGAGGCCTAGGCTTTTGCAAAAAGCTTGGACACAAGACAGGCTTG
CGAGATATGTTTGAGAATACCACTTTATCCCGCGTCAGGGAGAGGCAGTGCGTAAAAAGACGCGGACTCA
TGTGAAATACTGGTTTTTAGTGCGCCAGATCTCTATAATCTCGCGCAACCTATTTTCCCCTCGAACACTT
TTTAAGCCGTAGATAAACAGGCTGGGACACTTCACATGAGCGAAAAATACATCGTCACCTGGGACATGTT
GCAGATCCATGCACGTAAACTCGCAAGCCGACTGATGCCTTCTGAACAATGGAAAGGCATTATTGCCGTA
AGCCGTGGCGGTCTGTACCGGGTGCGTTACTGGCGCGTGAACTGGGTATTCGTCATGTCGATACCGTTTG
TATTTCCAGCTACGATCACGACAACCAGCGCGAGCTTAAAGTGCTGAAACGCGCAGAAGGCGATGGCGAA
GGCTTCATCGTTATTGATGACCTGGTGGATTCCGGTGGTACTGCGGTTGCGATTCGTGAAATGTATCCAA
AAGCGCACTTTGTCACCATCTTCGCAAAACCGGCTGGTCGTCCGCTGGTTGATGACTATGTTGTTGATAT
CCCGCAAGATACCTGGATTGAACAGCCGTGGGATATGGGCGTCGTATTCGTCCCGCCAATCTCCGGTCGC
TAATCTTTTCAACGCCTGGCACTGCCGGGCGTTGTTCTTTTTAACTTCAGGCGGGTTACAATAGTTTCCA
GTAAGTATTCTGGAGGCTGCATCCATGACACAGGCAAACCTGAGCGAAACCCTGTTCAAACCCCGCTTTA
AACATCCTGAAACCTCGACGCTAGTCCGCCGCTTTAATCACGGCGCACAACCGCCTGTGCAGTCGGCCCT
TGATGGTAAAACCATCCCTCACTGGTATCGCATGATTAACCGTCTGATGTGGATCTGGCGCGGCATTGAC
CCACGCGAAATCCTCGACGTCCAGGCACGTATTGTGATGAGCGATGCCGAACGTACCGACGATGATTTAT
ACGATACGGTGATTGGCTACCGTGGCGGCAACTGGATTTATGAGTGGGCCCCGGATCTTTGTGAAGGAAC
CTTACTTCTGTGGTGTGACATAATTGGACAAACTACCTACAGAGATTTAAAGCTCTAAGGTAAATATAAA
ATTTTTAAGTGTATAATGTGTTAAACTACTGATTCTAATTGTTTGTGTATTTTAGATTCCAACCTATGGA
ACTGATGAATGGGAGCAGTGGTGGAATGCCTTTAATGAGGAAAACCTGTTTTGCTCAGAAGAAATGCCAT
CTAGTGATGATGAGGCTACTGCTGACTCTCAACATTCTACTCCTCCAAAAAAGAAGAGAAAGGTAGAAGA
CCCCAAGGACTTTCCTTCAGAATTGCTAAGTTTTTTGAGTCATGCTGTGTTTAGTAATAGAACTCTTGCT
TGCTTTGCTATTTACACCACAAAGGAAAAAGCTGCACTGCTATACAAGAAAATTATGGAAAAATATTCTG
TAACCTTTATAAGTAGGCATAACAGTTATAATCATAACATACTGTTTTTTCTTACTCCACACAGGCATAG
AGTGTCTGCTATTAATAACTATGCTCAAAAATTGTGTACCTTTAGCTTTTTAATTTGTAAAGGGGTTAAT
AAGGAATATTTGATGTATAGTGCCTTGACTAGAGATCATAATCAGCCATACCACATTTGTAGAGGTTTTA
CTTGCTTTAAAAAACCTCCCACACCTCCCCCTGAACCTGAAACATAAAATGAATGCAATTGTTGTTGTTA
ACTTGTTTATTGCAGCTTATAATGGTTACAAATAAAGCAATAGCATCACAAATTTCACAAATAAAGCATT
TTTTTCACTGCATTCTAGTTGTGGTTTGTCCAAACTCATCAATGTATCTTATCATGTCTGGATCAACTGG
ATAACTCAAGCTAACCAAAATCATCCCAAACTTCCCACCCCATACCCTATTACCACTGCCAATTACCTGT
GGTTTCATTTACTCTAAACCTGTGATTCCTCTGAATTATTTTCATTTTAAAGAAATTGTATTTGTTAAAT
ATGTACTACAAACTTAGTAGTTGGAAGGGCTAATTCACTCCCAAAGAAGACAAGATATCCTTGATCTGTG
GATCTACCACACACAAGGCTACTTCCCTGATTAGCAGAACTACACACCAGGGCCAGGGGTCAGATATCCA
CTGACCTTTGGATGGTGCTACAAGCTAGTACCAGTTGAGCCAGATAAGGTAGAAGAGGCCAATAAAGGAG
AGAACACCAGCTTGTTACACCCTGTGAGCCTGCATGGGATGGATGACCCGGAGAGAGAAGTGTTAGAGTG
GAGGTTTGACAGCCGCCTAGCATTTCATCACGTGGCCCGAGAGCTGCATCCGGAGTACTTCAAGAACTGC
TGATATCGAGCTTGCTACAAGGGACTTTCCGCTGGGGACTTTCCAGGGAGGCGTGGCCTGGGCGGGACTG
GGGAGTGGCGAGCCCTCAGATCCTGCATATAAGCAGCTGCTTTTTGCCTGTACTGGGTCTCTCTGGTTAG
ACCAGATCTGAGCCTGGGAGCTCTCTGGCTAACTAGGGAACCCACTGCTTAAGCCTCAATAAAGCTTGCC
TTGAGTGCTTCAAGTAGTGTGTGCCCGTCTGTTGTGTGACTCTGGTAACTAGAGATCCCTCAGACCCTTT
TAGTCAGTGTGGAAAATCTCTAGCAGTGGCGCCCGAACAGGGACTTGAAAGCGAAAGGGAAACCAGAGGA
GCTCTCTCGACGCAGGACTCGGCTTGCTGAAGCGCGCACGGCAAGAGGCGAGGGGCGGCGACTGGTGAGT
ACGCCAAAAATTTTGACTAGCGGAGGCTAGAAGGAGAGAGATGGGTGCGAGAGCGTCAGTATTAAGCGGG
GGAGAATTAGATCGCGATGGGAAAAAATTCGGTTAAGGCCAGGGGGAAAGAAAAAATATAAATTAAAACA
TATAGTATGGGCAAGCAGGGAGCTAGAACGATTCGCAGTTAATCCTGGCCTGTTAGAAACATCAGAAGGC
TGTAGACAAATACTGGGACAGCTACAACCATCCCTTCAGACAGGATCAGAAGAACTTAGATCATTATATA
ATACAGTAGCAACCCTCTATTGTGTGCATCAAAGGATAGAGATAAAAGACACCAAGGAAGCTTTAGACAA
GATAGAGGAAGAGCAAAACAAAAGTAAGACCACCGCACAGCAAGCGGCCGGCCGCTGATCTTCAGACCTG
GAGGAGGAGATATGAGGGACAATTGGAGAAGTGAATTATATAAATATAAAGTAGTAAAAATTGAACCATT
AGGAGTAGCACCCACCAAGGCAAAGAGAAGAGTGGTGCAGAGAGAAAAAAGAGCAGTGGGAATAGGAGCT
TTGTTCCTTGGGTTCTTGGGAGCAGCAGGAAGCACTATGGGCGCAGCGTCAATGACGCTGACGGTACAGG
CCAGACAATTATTGTCTGGTATAGTGCAGCAGCAGAACAATTTGCTGAGGGCTATTGAGGCGCAACAGCA
TCTGTTGCAACTCACAGTCTGGGGCATCAAGCAGCTCCAGGCAAGAATCCTGGCTGTGGAAAGATACCTA
AAGGATCAACAGCTCCTGGGGATTTGGGGTTGCTCTGGAAAACTCATTTGCACCACTGCTGTGCCTTGGA
ATGCTAGTTGGAGTAATAAATCTCTGGAACAGATTTGGAATCACACGACCTGGATGGAGTGGGACAGAGA
AATTAACAATTACACAAGCTTAATACACTCCTTAATTGAAGAATCGCAAAACCAGCAAGAAAAGAATGAA
CAAGAATTATTGGAATTAGATAAATGGGCAAGTTTGTGGAATTGGTTTAACATAACAAATTGGCTGTGGT
ATATAAAATTATTCATAATGATAGTAGGAGGCTTGGTAGGTTTAAGAATAGTTTTTGCTGTACTTTCTAT
AGTGAATAGAGTTAGGCAGGGATATTCACCATTATCGTTTCAGACCCACCTCCCAACCCCGAGGGGACCC
GACAGGCCCGAAGGAATAGAAGAAGAAGGTGGAGAGAGAGACAGAGACAGATCCATTCGATTAGTGAACG
GATCTCGACGGTATCGCCAAATGGCAGTATTCATCCACAATTTTAAAAGAAAAGGGGGGATTGGGGGGTA
CAGTGCAGGGGAAAGAATAGTAGACATAATAGCAACAGACATACAAACTAAAGAATTACAAAAACAAATT
ACAAAAATTCAAAATTTTCGGGTTTATTACAGGGACAGCAGAGATCCAGTTTGGATCGATAAGCTTGATA
TCGAATTGCTGCAGCCCCGATAGTCGACTACATTTATATTGGCTCATGTCCAATATGACCGCCATGTTGA
CATTGATTATTGACTAGTTATTAATAGTAATCAATTACGGGGTCATTAGTTCATAGCCCATATATGGAGT
TCCGCGTTACATAACTTACGGTAAATGGCCCGCCTGGCTGACCGCCCAACGACCCCCGCCCATTGACGTC
AATAATGACGTATGTTCCCATAGTAACGCCAATAGGGACTTTCCATTGACGTCAATGGGTGGAGTATTTA
CGGTAAACTGCCCACTTGGCAGTACATCAAGTGTATCATATGCCAAGTCCGCCCCCTATTGACGTCAATG
ACGGTAAATGGCCCGCCTGGCATTATGCCCAGTACATGACCTTACGGGACTTTCCTACTTGGCAGTACAT
CTACGTATTAGTCATCGCTATTACCATGGTGATGCGGTTTTGGCAGTACACCAATGGGCGTGGATAGCGG
TTTGACTCACGGGGATTTCCAAGTCTCCACCCCATTGACGTCAATGGGAGTTTGTTTTGGCACCAAAATC
AACGGGACTTTCCAAAATGTCGTAATAACCCCGCCCCGTTGACGCAAATGGGCGGTAGGCGTGTACGGTG
GGAGGTCTATATAAGCAGAGCTCTCCCTATCAGTGATAGAGATCTCCCTATCAGTGATAGAGATCGTCGT
CGTGCTCGTTTAGTGAACCGTCTGATCTCAACAAGCTGTCTAGAGAATTCAAGCTTGCCACCATGGGGAT
CCTTCCCAGCCCTGGGATGCCTGCGCTGCTCTCCCTCGTGAGCCTTCTCTCCGTGCTGCTGATGGGTTGC
GTAGCTGAAACCGGTTATCCATATGATGTTCCAGATTATGCTGGGGCCCAGCCGGCCAGATCTATGAAGG
ATAACACCGTGCCACTGAAATTGATTGCCCTGTTAGCGAACGGTGAATTTCACTCTGGCGAGCAGTTGGG
TGAAACGCTGGGAATGAGCCGGGCGGCTATTAATAAACACATTCAGACACTGCGTGACTGGGGCGTTGAT
GTCTTTACCGTTCCGGGTAAAGGATACAGCCTGCCTGAGCCTATCCAGTTACTTAATGCTAAACAGATAT
TGGGTCAGCTGGATGGCGGTAGTGTAGCCGTGCTGCCTGTGATTGACTCCACGAATCAGTACCTTCTTGA
TCGTATCGGAGAGCTTAAATCGGGCGATGCTTGCATTGCAGAATACCAGCAGGCTGGCCGTGGTCGCCGG
GGTCGGAAATGGTTTTCGCCTTTTGGCGCAAACTTATATTTGTCGATGTTCTGGCGTCTGGAACAAGGCC
CGGCGGCGGCGATTGGTTTAAGTCTGGTTATCGGTATCGTGATGGCGGAAGTATTACGCAAGCTGGGTGC
AGATAAAGTTCGTGTTAAATGGCCTAATGACCTCTATCTGCAGGATCGCAAGCTGGCAGGCATTCTGGTG
GAGCTGACTGGCAAAACTGGCGATGCGGCGCAAATAGTCATTGGAGCCGGGATCAACATGGCAATGCGCC
GTGTTGAAGAGAGTGTCGTTAATCAGGGGTGGATCACGCTGCAGGAAGCGGGGATCAATCTCGATCGTAA
TACGTTGGCGGCCATGCTAATACGTGAATTACGTGCTGCGTTGGAACTCTTCGAACAAGAAGGATTGGCA
CCTTATCTGTCGCGCTGGGAAAAGCTGGATAATTTTATTAATCGCCCAGTGAAACTTATCATTGGTGATA
AAGAAATATTTGGCATTTCACGCGGAATAGACAAACAGGGGGCTTTATTACTTGAGCAGGATGGAATAAT
AAAACCCTGGATGGGCGGTGAAATATCCCTGCGTAGTGCAGAAAAAGGGTCTACATCTGGATCTGGGGGT
TCAAAGGACGAGCTGTAACTCGAGGACTCTTGAGTCGAGCTGCAGGCATGCAAGCTTGATATCGTACGTA
TCGATAATCAACCTCTGGATTACAAAATTTGTGAAAGATTGACTGGTATTCTTAACTATGTTGCTCCTTT
TACGCTATGTGGATACGCTGCTTTAATGCCTTTGTATCATGCTATTGCTTCCCGTATGGCTTTCATTTTC
TCCTCCTTGTATAAATCCTGGTTGCTGTCTCTTTATGAGGAGTTGTGGCCCGTTGTCAGGCAACGTGGCG
TGGTGTGCACTGTGTTTGCTGACGCAACCCCCACTGGTTGGGGCATTGCCACCACCTGTCAGCTCCTTTC
CGGGACTTTCGCTTTCCCCCTCCCTATTGCCACGGCGGAACTCATCGCCGCCTGCCTTGCCCGCTGCTGG
ACAGGGGCTCGGCTGTTGGGCACTGACAATTCCGTGGTGTTGTCGGGGAAATCATCGTCCTTTCCTTGGC
TGCTCGCCTGTGTTGCCACCTGGATTCTGCGCGGGACGTCCTTCTGCTACGTCCCTTCGGCCCTCAATCC
AGCGGACCTTCCTTCCCGCGGCCTGCTGCCGGCTCTGCGGCCTCTTCCGCGTCTTCGCCTTCGCCCTCAG
ACGAGTCGGATCTCCCTTTGGGCCGCCTCCCCGCATCGATACCGTCGTCCACGAGGGAATTAATTCGAGC
TCCGTACCTTTAAGACCAATGACTTACAAGGCAGCTGTAGATCTTAGCCACTTTTTAAAAGAAAAGGGGG
GACTGGAAGGGCTAATTCACTCCCAACGAAGACAAGATCTGCTTTTTGCTTGTACTGGGTCTCTCTGGTT
AGACCAGATCTGAGCCTGGGAGCTCTCTGGCTAACTAGGGAACCCACTGCTTAAGCCTCAATAAAGCTTG
CCTTGAGTGCTTCAAGTAGTGTGTGCCCGTCTGTTGTGTGACTCTGGTAACTAGAGATCCCTCAGACCCT
TTTAGTCAGTGTGGAAAATCTCTAGCAGCAA
